>Addgene plasmid #136192 | pCDNA4.TO-ORF31-2xCSTREP | addgene full sequence | sequence record 267502 | Addgene NGS Result
GACGGATCGGGAGATCTCCCGATCCCCTATGGTGCACTCTCAGTACAATCTGCTCTGATGCCGCATAGTT
AAGCCAGTATCTGCTCCCTGCTTGTGTGTTGGAGGTCGCTGAGTAGTGCGCGAGCAAAATTTAAGCTACA
ACAAGGCAAGGCTTGACCGACAATTGCATGAAGAATCTGCTTAGGGTTAGGCGTTTTGCGCTGCTTCGCG
ATGTACGGGCCAGATATACGCGTTGACATTGATTATTGACTAGTTATTAATAGTAATCAATTACGGGGTC
ATTAGTTCATAGCCCATATATGGAGTTCCGCGTTACATAACTTACGGTAAATGGCCCGCCTGGCTGACCG
CCCAACGACCCCCGCCCATTGACGTCAATAATGACGTATGTTCCCATAGTAACGCCAATAGGGACTTTCC
ATTGACGTCAATGGGTGGAGTATTTACGGTAAACTGCCCACTTGGCAGTACATCAAGTGTATCATATGCC
AAGTACGCCCCCTATTGACGTCAATGACGGTAAATGGCCCGCCTGGCATTATGCCCAGTACATGACCTTA
TGGGACTTTCCTACTTGGCAGTACATCTACGTATTAGTCATCGCTATTACCATGGTGATGCGGTTTTGGC
AGTACATCAATGGGCGTGGATAGCGGTTTGACTCACGGGGATTTCCAAGTCTCCACCCCATTGACGTCAA
TGGGAGTTTGTTTTGGCACCAAAATCAACGGGACTTTCCAAAATGTCGTAACAACTCCGCCCCATTGACG
CAAATGGGCGGTAGGCGTGTACGGTGGGAGGTCTATATAAGCAGAGCTCTCCCTATCAGTGATAGAGATC
TCCCTATCAGTGATAGAGATCGTCGACGAGCTCGTTTAGTGAACCGTCAGATCGCCTGGAGACGCCATCC
ACGCTGTTTTGACCTCCATAGAAGACACCGGGACCGATCCAGCCTCCGGACTCTAGCGTTTAAACTTAAG
CTTGGTACCGAGCTCGGATCCACTAGTCCAGTGTGGTGGAATTCATGTCACAAAACAGAAAGACTCTGCC
TGCTGATGGACCTGGTGGGCACGGAGTGCTTTGCGAGGGTGTGCCGCCTAGACACCGGTGCGAAATGAAG
AGTGTGGCGAGTCCCTTATGTCAGTTCCACGGCGTGTTTTGCCTGTACCAGTGTCGCCAGTGCCTGGCAT
ACCACGTGTGTGATGGGGGCGCCGAATGCGTTCTCCTGCATACGCCGGAGAGCGTCATCTGCGAACTAAC
GGGTAACTGCATGCTCGGCAACATTCAAGAGGGCCAGTTTTTAGGGCCGGTACCGTATCGGACTTTGGAT
AACCAGGTTGACAGGGACGCATATCACGGGATGCTAGCGTGTCTGAAACGGGACATTGTGCGGTATTTGC
AGACATGGCCGGACACCACCGTAATCGTGCAGGAAATAGCCCTGGGGGACGGCGTCACCGACACCATCTC
GGCCATTATAGATGAAACATTCGGTGAGTGTCTTCCCGTACTGGGGGAGGCCCAAGGCGGGTACGCCCTG
GTCTGTAGCATGTATCTGCACGTTATCGTCTCCATCTATTCGACAAAAACGGTGTACAACAGTATGCTAT
TTAAATGCACAAAGAATAAAAAGTACGACTGCATTGCCAAGCGGGTGCGGACAAAATGGATGCGCATGCT
ATCAACGAAAGATACGTCGGGGCGGCCGCTCGAGGGAGGCGGTGGATGGAGCCACCCCCAGTTCGAGAAG
GGCGGCGGCAGCGGCGGCGGCAGCGGCGGCGGCAGCTGGAGCCACCCCCAGTTCGAGAAGGGGCCCGTTT
AAACCCGCTGATCAGCCTCGACTGTGCCTTCTAGTTGCCAGCCATCTGTTGTTTGCCCCTCCCCCGTGCC
TTCCTTGACCCTGGAAGGTGCCACTCCCACTGTCCTTTCCTAATAAAATGAGGAAATTGCATCGCATTGT
CTGAGTAGGTGTCATTCTATTCTGGGGGGTGGGGTGGGGCAGGACAGCAAGGGGGAGGATTGGGAAGACA
ATAGCAGGCATGCTGGGGATGCGGTGGGCTCTATGGCTTCTGAGGCGGAAAGAACCAGCTGGGGCTCTAG
GGGGTATCCCC
[124 nt withheld, positions 2112-2235]
C
[91 nt withheld, positions 2237-2327]
A
[49 nt withheld, positions 2329-2377]
CCTTTGACGTTGGAGTCCACGTTCTTT
[37 nt withheld, positions 2405-2441]
ACCCTATCTCGGTCTATTCTTTTGATTTATAAGGGATTTTGCCGATTTCGGCCTATTGGTTAAAAAATGA
GCTGATTTAACAAAAATTTAACGCGAATTAATTCTGTGGAATGTGTGTCAGTTAGGGTGTGGAAAGTCCC
CAGGCTCCCCAGCAGGCAGAAGTATGCAAAGCATGCATCTCAATTAGTCAGCAACCAGGTGTGGAAAGTC
CCCAGGCTCCCCAGCAGGCAGAAGTATGCAAAGCATGCATCTCAATTAGTCAGCAACCATAGTCCCGCCC
CTAACTCCGCCCATCCCGCCCCTAACTCCGCCCAGTTCCGCCCATTCTCCGCCCCATGGCTGACTAATTT
TTTTTATTTATGCAGAGGCCGAGGCCGCCTCTGCCTCTGAGCTATTCCAGAAGTAGTGAGGAGGCTTTTT
TGGAGGCCTAGGCTTTTGCAAAAAGCTCCCGGGAGCTTGTATATCCATTTTCGGATCTGATCAGCACGTG
TTGACAATTAATCATCGGCATAGTATATCGGCATAGTATAATACGACAAGGTGAGGAACTAAACCATGGC
CAAGTTGACCAGTGCCGTTCCGGTGCTCACCGCGCGCGACGTCGCCGGAGCGGTCGAGTTCTGGACCGAC
CGGCTCGGGTTCTCCCGGGACTTCGTGGAGGACGACTTCGCCGGTGTGGTCCGGGACGACGTGACCCTGT
TCATCAGCGCGGTCCAGGACCAGGTGGTGCCGGACAACACCCTGGCCTGGGTGTGGGTGCGCGGCCTGGA
CGAGCTGTACGCCGAGTGGTCGGAGGTCGTGTCCACGAACTTCCGGGACGCCTCCGGGCCGGCCATGACC
GAGATCGGCGAGCAGCCGTGGGGGCGGGAGTTCGCCCTGCGCGACCCGGCCGGCAACTGCGTGCACTTCG
TGGCCGAGGAGCAGGACTGACACGTGCTACGAGATTTCGATTCCACCGCCGCCTTCTATGAAAGGTTGGG
CTTCGGAATCGTTTTCCGGGACGCCGGCTGGATGATCCTCCAGCGCGGGGATCTCATGCTGGAGTTCTTC
GCCCACCCCAACTTGTTTATTGCAGCTTATAATGGTTACAAATAAAGCAATAGCATCACAAATTTCACAA
ATAAAGCATTTTTTTCACTGCATTCTAGTTGTGGTTTGTCCAAACTCATCAATGTATCTTATCATGTCTG
TATACCGTCGACCTCTAGCTAGAGCTTGGCGTAATCATGGTCATAGCTGTTTCCTGTGTGAAATTGTTAT
CCGCTCACAATTCCACACAACATACGAGCCGGAAGCATAAAGTGTAAAGCCTGGGGTGCCTAATGAGTGA
GCTAACTCACATTAATTGCGTTGCGCTCACTGCCCGCTTTCCAGTCGGGAAACCTGTCGTGCCAGCTGCA
TTAATGAATCGGCCAACGCGCGGGGAGAGGCGGTTTGCGTATTGGGCGCTCTTCCGCTTCCTCGCTCACT
GACTCGCTGCGCTCGGTCGTTCGGCTGCGGCGAGCGGTATCAGCTCACTCAAAGGCGGTAATACGGTTAT
CCACAGAATCAGGGGATAACGCAGGAAAGAACATGTGAGCAAAAGGCCAGCAAAAGGCCAGGAACCGTAA
AAAGGCCGCGTTGCTGGCGTTTTTCCATAGGCTCCGCCCCCCTGACGAGCATCACAAAAATCGACGCTCA
AGTCAGAGGTGGCGAAACCCGACAGGACTATAAAGATACCAGGCGTTTCCCCCTGGAAGCTCCCTCGTGC
GCTCTCCTGTTCCGACCCTGCCGCTTACCGGATACCTGTCCGCCTTTCTCCCTTCGGGAAGCGTGGCGCT
TTCTCATAGCTCACGCTGTAGGTATCTCAGTTCGGTGTAGGTCGTTCGCTCCAAGCTGGGCTGTGTGCAC
GAACCCCCCGTTCAGCCCGACCGCTGCGCCTTATCCGGTAACTATCGTCTTGAGTCCAACCCGGTAAGAC
ACGACTTATCGCCACTGGCAGCAGCCACTGGTAACAGGATTAGCAGAGCGAGGTATGTAGGCGGTGCTAC
AGAGTTCTTGAAGTGGTGGCCTAACTACGGCTACACTAGAAGAACAGTATTTGGTATCTGCGCTCTGCTG
AAGCCAGTTACCTTCGGAAAAAGAGTTGGTAGCTCTTGATCCGGCAAACAAACCACCGCTGGTAGCGGTG
GTTTTTTTGTTTGCAAGCAGCAGATTACGCGCAGAAAAAAAGGATCTCAAGAAGATCCTTTGATCTTTTC
TACGGGGTCTGACGCTCAGTGGAACGAAAACTCACGTTAAGGGATTTTGGTCATGAGATTATCAAAAAGG
ATCTTCACCTAGATCCTTTTAAATTAAAAATGAAGTTTTAAATCAATCTAAAGTATATATGAGTAAACTT
GGTCTGACAGTTACCAATGCTTAATCAGTGAGGCACCTATCTCAGCGATCTGTCTATTTCGTTCATCCAT
AGTTGCCTGACTCCCCGTCGTGTAGATAACTACGATACGGGAGGGCTTACCATCTGGCCCCAGTGCTGCA
ATGATACCGCGAGACCCACGCTCACCGGCTCCAGATTTATCAGCAATAAACCAGCCAGCCGGAAGGGCCG
AGCGCAGAAGTGGTCCTGCAACTTTATCCGCCTCCATCCAGTCTATTAATTGTTGCCGGGAAGCTAGAGT
AAGTAGTTCGCCAGTTAATAGTTTGCGCAACGTTGTTGCCATTGCTACAGGCATCGTGGTGTCACGCTCG
TCGTTTGGTATGGCTTCATTCAGCTCCGGTTCCCAACGATCAAGGCGAGTTACATGATCCCCCATGTTGT
GCAAAAAAGCGGTTAGCTCCTTCGGTCCTCCGATCGTTGTCAGAAGTAAGTTGGCCGCAGTGTTATCACT
CATGGTTATGGCAGCACTGCATAATTCTCTTACTGTCATGCCATCCGTAAGATGCTTTTCTGTGACTGGT
GAGTACTCAACCAAGTCATTCTGAGAATAGTGTATGCGGCGACCGAGTTGCTCTTGCCCGGCGTCAATAC
GGGATAATACCGCGCCACATAGCAGAACTTTAAAAGTGCTCATCATTGGAAAACGTTCTTCGGGGCGAAA
ACTCTCAAGGATCTTACCGCTGTTGAGATCCAGTTCGATGTAACCCACTCGTGCACCCAACTGATCTTCA
GCATCTTTTACTTTCACCAGCGTTTCTGGGTGAGCAAAAACAGGAAGGCAAAATGCCGCAAAAAAGGGAA
TAAGGGCGACACGGAAATGTTGAATACTCATACTCTTCCTTTTTCAATATTATTGAAGCATTTATCAGGG
TTATTGTCTCATGAGCGGATACATATTTGAATGTATTTAGAAAAATAAACAAATAGGGGTTCCGCGCACA
TTTCCCCGAAAAGTGCCACCTGACGTC
Features (pLannotate 1.2.2; 23 found; start..end, strand, type, name):
     28..80      -  misc_feature   bom (fragment): basis of mobility region from pBR322
    235..614     +  enhancer       CMV enhancer: human cytomegalovirus immediate early enhancer
    615..818     +  promoter       CMV promoter: human cytomegalovirus (CMV) immediate early promoter
    820..839     +  promoter       PLtetO-1 promoter (fragment): modified phage lambda PL promoter with tet operator sites (Lutz and Bujard, 1997)
    841..860     +  promoter       PLtetO-1 promoter (fragment): modified phage lambda PL promoter with tet operator sites (Lutz and Bujard, 1997)
    868..901     +  promoter       TRE3GV promoter (fragment): 3rd-generation Tet-responsive promoter that can be activated by binding of Tet-On® 3G, optimized for retroviral and lentiviral vectors
   1026..1115    +  CDS            ORF30 (fragment): ORF30_HHV8P - Protein predicted: Swiss-Prot protein existence level 4. From Human herpesvirus 8 type P (isolate GK18) (HHV-8) (Kaposi's sarcoma-associated herpesvirus).
   1115..1696    +  CDS            ORF31: UL92_HHV8P - Protein inferred from homology: Swiss-Prot protein existence level 3. May play a role in viral replication. From Human herpesvirus 8 type P (isolate GK18) (HHV-8) (Kaposi's sarcoma-associated herpesvirus).
   1842..2066    +  polyA_signal   bGH poly(A) signal: bovine growth hormone polyadenylation signal
   2070..2091    +  promoter       SV40 promoter (fragment): SV40 enhancer and early promoter
   2112..2540    +  rep_origin     f1 ori (sequence partly withheld): f1 bacteriophage origin of replication; arrow indicates direction of (+) strand synthesis
   2554..2883    +  promoter       SV40 promoter: SV40 enhancer and early promoter
   2931..2978    +  promoter       EM7 promoter: synthetic bacterial promoter&nbsp
   2997..3371    +  CDS            BleoR: antibiotic-binding protein; Sh ble from Streptoalloteichus hindustanus; confers resistance to bleomycin, phleomycin, and Zeocin™
   3381..3506    +  CDS            ble (fragment): BLE_KLEPN - Experimental evidence at protein level: Swiss-Prot protein existence level 1. Binding protein with a strong affinity to the bleomycin family of antibiotics. Binds to CL990; an antimitotic-antibiotic compound. From Klebsiella pneumoniae.
   3501..3622    +  polyA_signal   SV40 poly(A) signal: SV40 polyadenylation signal
   3695..3711    -  protein_bind   lac operator: The lac repressor binds to the lac operator to inhibit transcription in E. coli. This inhibition can be relieved by adding lactose or isopropyl-β-D-thiogalactopyranoside (IPTG). lac repressor encoded by lacI
   3719..3749    -  promoter       lac promoter: promoter for the E. coli lac operon
   3764..3785    -  protein_bind   CAP binding site: CAP binding activates transcription in the presence of cAMP. E. coli catabolite activator protein
   3798..3890    -  CDS            lacI (fragment): lac repressor; lacI; The lac repressor binds to the lac operator to inhibit transcription in E. coli. This inhibition can be relieved by adding lactose or isopropyl-β-D-thiogalactopyranoside (IPTG).
   4073..4661    -  rep_origin     ori: high-copy-number ColE1/pMB1/pBR322/pUC origin of replication
   4832..5692    -  CDS            AmpR: β-lactamase; bla; confers resistance to ampicillin, carbenicillin, and related antibiotics
   5693..5797    -  promoter       AmpR promoter: bla
