[The description below was written by a language model from this plasmid's Addgene catalogue record and pLannotate feature annotations shown in this document.]
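Description:
pCDNA4.TO-ORF31-2xCSTREP is a mammalian expression plasmid built on the Invitrogen pcDNA4/TO backbone and carrying ORF31 of Kaposi's sarcoma-associated herpesvirus (KSHV) with a C-terminal tandem Strep tag. The insert was derived from cDNA of reactivated TREx BCBL-1-RTA cells. In E. coli the 5.8 kb plasmid is maintained at high copy through a ColE1/pUC-type origin and selected with ampicillin via the bla gene. An f1 origin is also present. For selection in mammalian cells, the Sh ble gene confers Zeocin resistance. It is driven by the SV40 early promoter, with an adjacent EM7 bacterial promoter, and terminated by an SV40 polyadenylation signal.

Expression of ORF31 is driven by the human CMV immediate early enhancer and promoter. Two short tet operator matches lie immediately downstream of this promoter, and the annotation software labels them as PLtetO-1 and TRE fragments. This is the CMV/TetO2 arrangement characteristic of the backbone. Transcription is constitutive in ordinary cells but can be repressed by Tet repressor and induced with tetracycline or doxycycline in repressor-expressing lines. The annotated ORF31 coding region is preceded by a short stretch matching ORF30, the neighbouring KSHV gene, which may reflect overlapping viral sequence. A bovine growth hormone polyadenylation signal follows the insert. The Strep tag itself was not annotated in the feature table, but the unannotated gap between the end of ORF31 and the poly(A) signal is where it would lie. According to the record, the construct expresses Strep-tagged ORF31. The associated study mapped herpesvirus-host protein complexes, so affinity purification of the tagged viral protein and its binding partners is the likely application.
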