Addgene plasmid #136192: pCDNA4.TO-ORF31-2xCSTREP
Purpose: Expresses C-terminally strep tagged Kaposi's Sarcoma Associated Herpesvirus (KSHV) ORF31
Depositing lab: Britt Glaunsinger. Depositing organization: University of California, Berkeley. Publication: Global mapping of herpesvirus-host protein complexes reveals a transcription strategy for late genes. Davis ZH, Verschueren E, Jang GM, Kleffman K, Johnson JR, Park J, Von Dollen J, Maher MC, Johnson T, Newton W, Jager S, Shales M, Horner J, Hernandez RD, Krogan NJ, Glaunsinger BA. Mol Cell. 2015 Jan 22;57(2):349-60. doi: 10.1016/j.molcel.2014.11.026. Epub 2014 Dec 24. PubMed 25544563.
Backbone
  Vector backbone: pCDNA4.TO
  Backbone manufacturer: Invitrogen
  Vector type: Mammalian Expression
  Selectable markers: Zeocin
Growth in bacteria
  Bacterial resistance: Ampicillin, 100 μg/mL
  Growth temperature: 37°C
  Growth strain: DH5alpha
  Copy number: High Copy
Gene/Insert
  Gene/Insert name: ORF31
  Species: Kaposi's sarcoma-associated herpesvirus (KSHV)
  Promoter: CMV
  Cloning method: Restriction Enzyme; 5′ cloning site Unknown (unknown if destroyed)
  Sequencing primers: 5′ CGCAAATGGGCGGTAGGCGTG; 3′ TAGAAGGCACAGTCGAGGCT
Resource information
  A portion of this plasmid was derived from a plasmid made by: cDNA of reactivated TREx BCBL-1-RTA cells
Terms and licenses: Academic/Nonprofit Terms; Industry Terms: Not Available to Industry
How to cite: pCDNA4.TO-ORF31-2xCSTREP was a gift from Britt Glaunsinger (Addgene plasmid # 136192 ; http://n2t.net/addgene:136192 ; RRID:Addgene_136192)
